Addgene plasmid #58432: FRP791_insul-(lexA-box)1-PminCYC1-Citrine-TCYC1
Purpose: Induces Citrine expression from a promoter containing 1 lexA box in yeast cells
Depositing lab: Joerg Stelling. Depositing organization: ETH Zurich (Swiss Federal Institute of Technology). Publication: Inducible, tightly regulated and growth condition-independent transcription factor in Saccharomyces cerevisiae. Ottoz DS, Rudolf F, Stelling J. Nucleic Acids Res. 2014 Jul 17. pii: gku616. 10.1093/nar/gku616 PubMed 25034689.
Backbone
  Vector backbone: pRS-derived
  Backbone manufacturer: Robert Gnuegge
  Backbone size w/o insert (bp): 4663
  Total vector size (bp): 5943
  Vector type: Yeast Expression
  Selectable markers: URA3
Growth in bacteria
  Bacterial resistance: Ampicillin, 100 μg/mL
  Growth temperature: 37°C
  Growth strain: DH5alpha
  Copy number: High Copy
Gene/Insert
  Gene/Insert name: CitrineA206K
  Species: Synthetic
  Insert size (bp): 1280
  Promoter: insul-(lexA-box)1-PminCYC1
  Cloning method: Restriction Enzyme; 5′ cloning site NotI (not destroyed); 3′ cloning site KpnI (not destroyed)
  Sequencing primers: 5′ TAATACGACTCACTATAGGG; 3′ AATTAACCCTCACTAAAGGG
Terms and licenses: Academic/Nonprofit Terms; Industry Terms: Not Available to Industry
Depositor comments: For integration in yeast, linearize plasmid with PacI.
How to cite: FRP791_insul-(lexA-box)1-PminCYC1-Citrine-TCYC1 was a gift from Joerg Stelling (Addgene plasmid # 58432 ; http://n2t.net/addgene:58432 ; RRID:Addgene_58432)
