[The description below was written by a language model from this plasmid's Addgene catalogue record and pLannotate feature annotations shown in this document.]
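Description:
FRP791_insul-(lexA-box)1-PminCYC1-Citrine-TCYC1 is a 5.9 kb pRS-derived yeast expression plasmid designed as an integrating fluorescent reporter for Saccharomyces cerevisiae. In E. coli it is maintained at high copy through a ColE1/pUC-type origin and selected with ampicillin via the β-lactamase gene. An f1 origin and remnants of the pBluescript-style lacZα/lac promoter region and multiple cloning site, flanked by T7 and T3 promoters, reflect its cloning-vector ancestry. The feature table shows no yeast replication origin or centromere. This is consistent with the depositor's note that the plasmid is linearised with PacI for chromosomal integration, although the target locus is not stated. URA3, with its own promoter, provides selection of transformants by uracil prototrophy.

The payload is a 1.28 kb NotI–KpnI cassette in which a synthetic promoter drives Citrine carrying the A206K substitution (annotated as mCitrine, the monomeric yellow fluorescent protein derived from Aequorea victoria GFP), followed by the CYC1 terminator. According to the record, the promoter consists of an insulating sequence, a single lexA operator box and a minimal CYC1 core promoter. These elements are not individually annotated in the feature table but presumably occupy the unannotated stretch upstream of the Citrine coding sequence. A minimal core promoter generally gives little expression by itself, so reporter output should depend on an activator that binds the lexA box through a bacterial LexA DNA-binding domain. No such factor is encoded on this plasmid, so it must be supplied separately.

The stated purpose is inducible Citrine expression from a one-lexA-box promoter in yeast, in the context of work on a tightly regulated, inducible synthetic transcription factor.
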