Features (pLannotate 1.2.2; 19 found; start..end, strand, type, name):
    137..188     +  misc_feature   bom (fragment): basis of mobility region from pBR322
    338..554     +  promoter       URA3 promoter: S. cerevisiae URA3
    555..1355    +  CDS            URA3: PYRF_YEAST - Experimental evidence at protein level: Swiss-Prot protein existence level 1. From Saccharomyces cerevisiae (strain ATCC 204508 / S288c) (Baker's yeast).
   1607..1660    +  misc_feature   bom (fragment): basis of mobility region from pBR322
   1661..2116    -  rep_origin     f1 ori (sequence partly withheld): f1 bacteriophage origin of replication; arrow indicates direction of (+) strand synthesis
   2124..2281    -  CDS            lacZα (fragment): LacZα fragment of β-galactosidase; lacZ fragment
   2284..2302    +  promoter       T7 promoter: promoter for bacteriophage T7 RNA polymerase
   2533..2576    +  misc_feature   MCS (fragment): pBluescript multiple cloning site
   2575..3291    +  CDS            mCitrine: mCitrine is a basic (constitutively fluorescent) yellow fluorescent protein published in 2001, derived from Aequorea victoria.
   3332..3581    +  terminator     CYC1 terminator: S. cerevisiae CYC1; transcription terminator for CYC1
   3693..3711    -  promoter       T3 promoter: promoter for bacteriophage T3 RNA polymerase
   3756..3772    -  protein_bind   lac operator: The lac repressor binds to the lac operator to inhibit transcription in E. coli. This inhibition can be relieved by adding lactose or isopropyl-β-D-thiogalactopyranoside (IPTG). lac repressor encoded by lacI
   3780..3810    -  promoter       lac promoter: promoter for the E. coli lac operon
   3825..3846    -  protein_bind   CAP binding site: CAP binding activates transcription in the presence of cAMP. E. coli catabolite activator protein
   3859..3951    -  CDS            lacI (fragment): lac repressor; lacI; The lac repressor binds to the lac operator to inhibit transcription in E. coli. This inhibition can be relieved by adding lactose or isopropyl-β-D-thiogalactopyranoside (IPTG).
   4134..4722    -  rep_origin     ori: high-copy-number ColE1/pMB1/pBR322/pUC origin of replication
   4893..5753    -  CDS            AmpR: β-lactamase; bla; confers resistance to ampicillin, carbenicillin, and related antibiotics
   5754..5858    -  promoter       AmpR promoter: bla
   5943..35      +  CDS            rop (fragment) (across the origin): Rop protein, which maintains plasmids at low copy number; rop
>Addgene plasmid #58432 | FRP791_insul-(lexA-box)1-PminCYC1-Citrine-TCYC1 | depositor full sequence | sequence record 90260 | FRP791_insul-(lexA-box)1-PminCYC1-Citrine-TCYC1 sequence 5943 bps
TCGCGCGTTTCGGTGATGACGGTGAAAACCTCTGACACATGCAGCTCCCGGAGACGGTCACAGCTTGTCT
GTAAGCGGATGCCGGGAGCAGACAAGCCCGTCAGGGCGCGTCAGCGGGTGTTGGCGGGTGTCGGGGCTGG
CTTAACTATGCGGCATCAGAGCAGATTGTACTGAGAGTGCACCATATGAGATGCTAAGAGATAGTGATGA
TATTTCATAAATAATGTAATTCTATATATGTTAATTACCTTTTTTGCGAGGCATATTTATGGTGAAGGAT
AAGTTTTGACCATCAAAGAAGGTTAATGTGGCTGTGGTTTCAGGGTCCATAAAGCTTTTCAATTCATCTT
TTTTTTTTTTGTTCTTTTTTTTGATTCCGGTTTCTTTGAAATTTTTTTGATTCGGTAATCTCCGAGCAGA
AGGAAGAACGAAGGAAGGAGCACAGACTTAGATTGGTATATATACGCATAGGTGGTGTTGAAGAAACATG
AAATTGCCCAGTATTCTTAACCCAACTGCACAGAACAAAAACCTGCAGGAAACGAAGATAAATCATGTCG
AAAGCTACATATAAGGAACGTGCTGCTACTCATCCTAGTCCTGTTGCTGCCAAGCTATTTAATATCATGC
ACGAAAAGCAAACAAACTTGTGTGCTTCATTGGATGTTCGTACCACCAAGGAATTACTGGAGTTAGTTGA
AGCATTAGGTCCCAAAATTTGTTTACTAAAAACACATGTGGATATCTTGACTGATTTTTCCATGGAGGGC
ACAGTTAAGCCGCTAAAGGCATTATCCGCCAAGTACAATTTTTTACTCTTCGAAGACAGAAAATTTGCTG
ACATTGGTAATACAGTCAAATTGCAGTACTCTGCGGGTGTATACAGAATAGCAGAATGGGCAGACATTAC
GAATGCACACGGTGTGGTGGGCCCAGGTATTGTTAGCGGTTTGAAGCAGGCGGCGGAAGAAGTAACAAAG
GAACCTAGAGGTCTTTTGATGTTAGCAGAATTGTCATGCAAGGGCTCCCTAGCTACTGGAGAATATACTA
AGGGTACTGTTGACATTGCGAAGAGCGACAAAGATTTTGTTATCGGCTTTATTGCTCAAAGAGACATGGG
TGGAAGAGATGAAGGTTACGATTGGTTGATTATGACACCCGGTGTGGGTTTAGATGACAAGGGAGACGCA
TTGGGTCAACAGTATAGAACCGTGGATGATGTGGTCTCTACAGGATCTGACATTATTATTGTTGGAAGAG
GACTATTTGCAAAGGGAAGGGATGCTAAGGTAGAGGGTGAACGTTACAGAAAAGCAGGCTGGGAAGCATA
TTTGAGAAGATGCGGCCAGCAAAACTAAAAAACTGTATTATAAGTAAATGCATGTATACTAAACTCACAA
ATTAGAGCTTCAATTTAATTATATCAGTTATTACCCGGGAATCTCGGTCGTAATGATTTCTATAATGACG
AAAAAAAAAAAATTGGAAAGAAAAAGCTTCATGGCCTTTATAAAAATTAATTAAGGAACTATCCAATACC
TCGCCAGAACCAAGTAACAGTATTTTACGGGGCACAAATCAAGAACAATAAGACAGGACTGTAAAGCATA
TGCGGTGTGAAATACCGCACAGATGCGTAAGGAGAAAATACCGCATCAGGAAATTGTAAACGTTAATATT
TTGTTAAAATTCGCGTTAAATTTTTGTTAAATCAGCTCATTTTTTAACCAATAGGCCGAAATCGGCAAAA
TCCCTTATAAATCAAAAGAATAGACCGAGATAGGGT
[37 nt withheld, positions 1787-1823]
AAAGAACGTGGACTCCAACGTCAAAGG
[49 nt withheld, positions 1851-1899]
T
[91 nt withheld, positions 1901-1991]
G
[124 nt withheld, positions 1993-2116]
CGCGCCATTCGCCATTCAGGCTGCGCAACTGTTGGGAAGGGCGATCGGTGCGGGCCTCTTCGCTATTACG
CCAGCTGGCGAAGGGGGGATGTGCTGCAAGGCGATTAAGTTGGGTAACGCCAGGGTTTTCCCAGTCACGA
CGTTGTAAAACGACGGCCAGTGAATTGTAATACGACTCACTATAGGGCGAATTGGAGAAACAGCGGCCGC
AATAATATATAAACCTGTATAATATAACCTTGAAGACTATATTTCTTTTCGAGCTCCCTAGGTGCTGTAT
ATACTCACAGCATAACTGTATATACACCCAGGGTCTAGAGCATGTGCTCTGTATGTATATAAAACTCTTG
TTTTCTTCTTTTCTCTTCTTTCCTTATACATTAGGACCTTTGCAGCATAAATTACTATACTTCTATACTA
GTGGATCCCCCGGGCTGCAGGAATTCGATATCAAGCTTATGAGATCTAAAGGTGAAGAATTATTCACTGG
TGTTGTCCCAATTTTGGTTGAATTAGATGGTGATGTTAATGGTCACAAATTTTCTGTCTCCGGTGAAGGT
GAAGGTGATGCTACTTACGGTAAATTGACCTTAAAATTTATTTGTACTACTGGTAAATTGCCAGTTCCAT
GGCCAACCTTAGTCACTACTTTAGGTTATGGTTTGATGTGTTTTGCTAGATACCCAGATCATATGAAACA
ACATGACTTTTTCAAGTCTGCCATGCCAGAAGGTTATGTTCAAGAAAGAACTATTTTTTTCAAAGATGAC
GGTAACTACAAGACCAGAGCTGAAGTCAAGTTTGAAGGTGATACCTTAGTTAATAGAATCGAATTAAAAG
GTATTGATTTTAAAGAAGATGGTAACATTTTAGGTCACAAATTGGAATACAACTATAACTCTCACAATGT
TTACATCATGGCTGACAAACAAAAGAATGGTATCAAAGTTAACTTCAAAATTAGACACAACATTGAAGAT
GGTTCTGTTCAATTAGCTGACCATTATCAACAAAATACTCCAATTGGTGATGGTCCAGTCTTGTTACCAG
ACAACCATTACTTATCCTATCAATCTAAGTTATCCAAAGATCCAAACGAAAAGAGAGACCACATGGTCTT
GTTAGAATTTGTTACTGCTGCTGGTATTACCCATGGTATGGATGAATTGTACAAAGGATCCTAACTCGAG
ACAGGCCCCTTTTCCTTTGTCTATATCATGTAATTAGTTATGTCACGCTTACATTCACGCCCTCCTCCCA
CATCCGCTCTAACCGAAAAGGAAGGAGTTAGACAACCTGAAGTCTAGGTCCCTATTTATTTTTTTTAATA
GTTATGTTAGTATTAAGAACGTTATTTATATTTCAAATTTTTCTTTTTTTTCTGTACAAACGCGTGTACG
CATGTAACATTATACTGAAAACCTTGCTTGAGAAGGTTTTGGGACGCTCGAAGGCTTTAATTTGCAAGGT
TCGCAGTTTACACTCTCATCGTCGCTCTCATCATCGCTTCCGTTGTTGTTTTCCTTAGTAGCGTCTGCTT
GGTACCCAGCTTCGGCCGTGTACCCAGCTTTTGTTCCCTTTAGTGAGGGTTAATTCCGAGCTTGGCGTAA
TCATGGTCATAGCTGTTTCCTGTGTGAAATTGTTATCCGCTCACAATTCCACACAACATAGGAGCCGGAA
GCATAAAGTGTAAAGCCTGGGGTGCCTAATGAGTGAGGTAACTCACATTAATTGCGTTGCGCTCACTGCC
CGCTTTCCAGTCGGGAAACCTGTCGTGCCAGCTGCATTAATGAATCGGCCAACGCGCGGGGAGAGGCGGT
TTGCGTATTGGGCGCTCTTCCGCTTCCTCGCTCACTGACTCGCTGCGCTCGGTCGTTCGGCTGCGGCGAG
CGGTATCAGCTCACTCAAAGGCGGTAATACGGTTATCCACAGAATCAGGGGATAACGCAGGAAAGAACAT
GTGAGCAAAAGGCCAGCAAAAGGCCAGGAACCGTAAAAAGGCCGCGTTGCTGGCGTTTTTCCATAGGCTC
GGCCCCCCTGACGAGCATCACAAAAATCGACGCTCAAGTCAGAGGTGGCGAAACCCGACAGGACTATAAA
GATACCAGGCGTTCCCCCCTGGAAGCTCCCTCGTGCGCTCTCCTGTTCCGACCCTGCCGCTTACCGGATA
CCTGTCCGCCTTTCTCCCTTCGGGAAGCGTGGCGCTTTCTCAATGCTCACGCTGTAGGTATCTCAGTTCG
GTGTAGGTCGTTCGCTCCAAGCTGGGCTGTGTGCACGAACCCCCCGTTCAGCCCGACCGCTGCGCCTTAT
CCGGTAACTATCGTCTTGAGTCCAACCCGGTAAGACACGACTTATCGCCACTGGCAGCAGCCACTGGTAA
CAGGATTAGCAGAGCGAGGTATGTAGGCGGTGCTACAGAGTTCTTGAAGTGGTGGCCTAACTACGGCTAC
ACTAGAAGGACAGTATTTGGTATCTGCGCTCTGCTGAAGCCAGTTACCTTCGGAAAAAGAGTTGGTAGCT
CTTGATCCGGCAAACAAACCACCGCTGGTAGCGGTGGTTTTTTTGTTTGCAAGCAGCAGATTACGCGCAG
AAAAAAAGGATCTCAAGAAGATCCTTTGATCTTTTCTACGGGGTCTGACGCTCAGTGGAACGAAAACTCA
CGTTAAGGGATTTTGGTCATGAGATTATCAAAAAGGATCTTCACCTAGATCCTTTTAAATTAAAAATGAA
GTTTTAAATCAATCTAAAGTATATATGAGTAAACTTGGTCTGACAGTTACCAATGCTTAATCAGTGAGGC
ACCTATCTCAGCGATCTGTCTATTTCGTTCATCCATAGTTGCCTGACTGCCCGTCGTGTAGATAACTACG
ATACGGGAGGGCTTACCATCTGGCCCCAGTGCTGCAATGATACCGCGAGACCCACGCTCACCGGCTCCAG
ATTTATCAGCAATAAACCAGCCAGCCGGAAGGGCCGAGCGCAGAAGTGGTCCTGCAACTTTATCCGCCTC
CATCCAGTCTATTAATTGTTGCCGGGAAGCTAGAGTAAGTAGTTCGCCAGTTAATAGTTTGCGCAACGTT
GTTGCCATTGCTACAGGCATCGTGGTGTCACGCTCGTCGTTTGGTATGGCTTCATTCAGCTCCGGTTCCC
AACGATCAAGGCGAGTTACATGATCCCCCATGTTGTGAAAAAAAGCGGTTAGCTCCTTCGGTCCTCCGAT
CGTTGTCAGAAGTAAGTTGGCCGCAGTGTTATCACTCATGGTTATGGCAGCACTGCATAATTCTCTTACT
GTCATGCCATCCGTAAGATGCTTTTCTGTGACTGGTGAGTACTCAACCAAGTCATTCTGAGAATAGTGTA
TGCGGCGACCGAGTTGCTCTTGCCCGGCGTCAATACGGGATAATACCGCGCCACATAGCAGAACTTTAAA
AGTGCTCATCATTGGAAAACGTTCTTCGGGGCGAAAACTCTCAAGGATCTTACCGCTGTTGAGATCCAGT
TCGATGTAACCCACTCGTGCACCCAACTGATCTTCAGCATCTTTTACTTTCACCAGCGTTTCTGGGTGAG
CAAAAACAGGAAGGCAAAATGCCGCAAAAAAGGGAATAAGGGCGACACGGAAATGTTGAATACTCATACT
CTTCCTTTTTCAATATTATTGAAGCATTTATCAGGGTTATTGTCTCATGAGCGGATACATATTTGAATGT
ATTTAGAAAAATAAACAAATAGGGGTTCCGCGCACATTTCCCCGAAAAGTGCCACCTGACGTCTTATTAT
CATGACATTAACCTATAAAAATAGGCGTATCACGAGGCCCTTTCGTC
