>Addgene plasmid #58432 | FRP791_insul-(lexA-box)1-PminCYC1-Citrine-TCYC1 | addgene partial sequence | sequence record 92589 | T7 5'-TAATACGACTCACTATAGGG-3'
ATAATATATAAACCTGTATAATATAACCTTGAAGACTATATTTCTTTTCGAGCTCCCTAGGTGCTGTATA
TACTCACAGCATAACTGTATATACACCCAGGGTCTAGAGCATGTGCTCTGTATGTATATAAAACTCTTGT
TTTCTTCTTTTCTCTTCTTTCCTTATACATTAGGACCTTTGCAGCATAAATTACTATACTTCTATACTAG
TGGATCCCCCGGGCTGCAGGAATTCGATATCAAGCTTATGAGATCTAAAGGTGAAGAATTATTCACTGGT
GTTGTCCCAATTTTGGTTGAATTAGATGGTGATGTTAATGGTCACAAATTTTCTGTCTCCGGTGAAGGTG
AAGGTGATGCTACTTACGGTAAATTGACCTTAAAATTTATTTGTACTACTGGTAAATTGCCAGTTCCATG
GCCAACCTTAGTCACTACTTTAGGTTATGGTTTGATGTGTTTTGCTAGATACCCAGATCATATGAAACAA
CATGACTTTTTCAAGTCTGCCATGCCAGAAGGTTATGTTCAAGAAAGAACTATTTTTTTCAAAGATGACG
GTAACTACAAGACCAGAGCTGAAGTCAAGTTTGAAGGTGATACCTTAGTTAATAGAATCGAATTAAAAGG
TATTGATTTTAAAGAAGATGGTAACATTTTAGGTCACAAATTGGAATACAACTATAACTCTCACAATGTT
TACATCATGGCTGACAAACAAAAGAATGGTATCAAAGTTAACTTCAAAATTAGACACAACATTGAAGATG
GTTCTGTTCAATTAGCTGACCATTATCAACAAAATACTCCAATTGGTGATGGTCCAGTCTTGTTACCAGA
CAACCATTACTTATCCTATCAATCTAAGTTATCCAAAGATCCAAACGAAAAGAGAGACCACATGG
