>Addgene plasmid #58432 | FRP791_insul-(lexA-box)1-PminCYC1-Citrine-TCYC1 | addgene partial sequence | sequence record 92591 | T3 5'-GCAATTAACCCTCACTAAAGG-3'
GGCCGAAGCTGGGTACCAAGCAGACGCTACTAAGGAAAACAACAACGGAAGCGATGATGAGAGCGACGAT
GAGAGTGTAAACTGCGAACCTTGCAAATTAAAGCCTTCGAGCGTCCCAAAACCTTCTCAAGCAAGGTTTT
CAGTATAATGTTACATGCGTACACGCGTTTGTACAGAAAAAAAAGAAAAATTTGAAATATAAATAACGTT
CTTAATACTAACATAACTATTAAAAAAAATAAATAGGGACCTAGACTTCAGGTTGTCTAACTCCTTCCTT
TTCGGTTAGAGCGGATGTGGGAGGAGGGCGTGAATGTAAGCGTGACATAACTAATTACATGATATAGACA
AAGGAAAAGGGGCCTGTCTCGAGTTAGGATCCTTTGTACAATTCATCCATACCATGGGTAATACCAGCAG
CAGTAACAAATTCTAACAAGACCATGTGGTCTCTCTTTTCGTTTGGATCTTTGGATAACTTAGATTGATA
GGATAAGTAATGGTTGTCTGGTAACAAGACTGGACCATCACCAATTGGAGTATTTTGTTGATAATGGTCA
GCTAATTGAACAGAACCATCTTCAATGTTGTGTCTAATTTTGAAGTTAACTTTGATACCATTCTTTTGTT
TGTCAGCCATGATGTAAACATTGTGAGAGTTATAGTTGTATTCCAATTTGTGACCTAAAATGTTACCATC
TTCTTTAAAATCAATACCTTTTAATTCGATTCTATTAACTAAGGTATCACCTTCAAACTTGACTTCAGCT
CTGGTCTTGTAGTTACCGTCATCTTTGAAAAAAATAGTTCTTTCTTGAACATAACCTTCTGGCATGGCAG
ACTTGAAAAAGTCATGTTGTTTCATATGATCTGGGTATCTAGCAAAACACATCAAACCATAACCTAAAGT
AGTGACTAAGGTTGGCCATGGAACTGGCAATTTACCAGTAGTACAAATAAA
